>Addgene plasmid #49718 | pVRb26_up601 | depositor full sequence | sequence record 74515 | pVRb26_up601 sequence 4327 bps
CAGTACAAAATTTTTTAGATGCGTTTGGAATAACCGGTCGCCTCCATCCGTTTACATACCGAATCCCGGC
AGCGCCGGCCGGATCCTGTCAATTTCCGCGATAGAGGAGGTAAAGATGAGCAAAGGAGAAGAACTTTTCA
CTGGAGTTGTCCCAATTCTTGTTGAATTAGATGGTGATGTTAATGGGCACAAATTTTCTGTCCGTGGAGA
GGGTGAAGGTGATGCTACAAACGGAAAACTCACCCTTAAATTTATTTGCACTACTGGAAAACTACCTGTT
CCGTGGCCAACACTTGTCACTACTCTGACCTATGGTGTTCAATGCTTTTCCCGTTATCCGGATCACATGA
AACGGCATGACTTTTTCAAGAGTGCCATGCCCGAAGGTTATGTACAGGAACGCACTATATCTTTCAAAGA
TGACGGGACCTACAAGACGCGTGCTGAAGTCAAGTTTGAAGGTGATACCCTTGTTAATCGTATCGAGTTA
AAGGGTATTGATTTTAAAGAAGATGGAAACATTCTTGGACACAAACTCGAGTACAACTTTAACTCACACA
ATGTATACATCACGGCAGACAAACAAAAGAATGGAATCAAAGCTAACTTCAAAATTCGCCACAACGTTGA
AGATGGTTCCGTTCAACTAGCAGACCATTATCAACAAAATACTCCAATTGGCGATGGCCCTGTCCTTTTA
CCAGACAACCATTACCTGTCGACACAATCTGTCCTTTCGAAAGATCCCAACGAAAAGCGTGACCACATGG
TCCTTCTTGAGTTTGTAACTGCTGCTGGGATTACACATGGCATGGATGAGCTCTACAAATAATAAATGTC
CAGACCTGCAGGCATGCAAGCCTCTAGAGGCATCAAATAAAACGAAAGGCTCAGTCGAAAGACTGGGCCT
TTCGTTTTATCTGTTGTTTGTCGGTGAACGCTCTCCTGAGTAGGACAAATCCGCCGCCCTAGACCTAGGG
TACGGGTTTTGCTGCCCGCAAACGGGCTGTTCTGGTGTTGCTAGTTTGTTATCAGAATCGCAGATCCGGC
TTCAGGTTTGCCGGCTGAAAGCGCTATTTCTTCCAGAATTGCCATGATTTTTTCCCCACGGGAGGCGTCA
CTGGCTCCCGTGTTGTCGGCAGCTTTGATTCGATAAGCAGCATCGCCTGTTTCAGGCTGTCTATGTGTGA
CTGTTGAGCTGTAACAAGTTGTCTCAGGTGTTCAATTTCATGTTCTAGTTGCTTTGTTTTACTGGTTTCA
CCTGTTCTATTAGGTGTTACATGCTGTTCATCTGTTACATTGTCGATCTGTTCATGGTGAACAGCTTTAA
ATGCACCAAAAACTCGTAAAAGCTCTGATGTATCTATCTTTTTTACACCGTTTTCATCTGTGCATATGGA
CAGTTTTCCCTTTGATATCTAACGGTGAACAGTTGTTCTACTTTTGTTTGTTAGTCTTGATGCTTCACTG
ATAGATACAAGAGCCATAAGAACCTCAGATCCTTCCGTATTTAGCCAGTATGTTCTCTAGTGTGGTTCGT
TGTTTTTGCGTGAGCCATGAGAACGAACCATTGAGATCATGCTTACTTTGCATGTCACTCAAAAATTTTG
CCTCAAAACTGGTGAGCTGAATTTTTGCAGTTAAAGCATCGTGTAGTGTTTTTCTTAGTCCGTTACGTAG
GTAGGAATCTGATGTAATGGTTGTTGGTATTTTGTCACCATTCATTTTTATCTGGTTGTTCTCAAGTTCG
GTTACGAGATCCATTTGTCTATCTAGTTCAACTTGGAAAATCAACGTATCAGTCGGGCGGCCTCGCTTAT
CAACCACCAATTTCATATTGCTGTAAGTGTTTAAATCTTTACTTATTGGTTTCAAAACCCATTGGTTAAG
CCTTTTAAACTCATGGTAGTTATTTTCAAGCATTAACATGAACTTAAATTCATCAAGGCTAATCTCTATA
TTTGCCTTGTGAGTTTTCTTTTGTGTTAGTTCTTTTAATAACCACTCATAAATCCTCATAGAGTATTTGT
TTTCAAAAGACTTAACATGTTCCAGATTATATTTTATGAATTTTTTTAACTGGAAAAGATAAGGCAATAT
CTCTTCACTAAAAACTAATTCTAATTTTTCGCTTGAGAACTTGGCATAGTTTGTCCACTGGAAAATCTCA
AAGCCTTTAACCAAAGGATTCCTGATTTCCACAGTTCTCGTCATCAGCTCTCTGGTTGCTTTAGCTAATA
CACCATAAGCATTTTCCCTACTGATGTTCATCATCTGAGCGTATTGGTTATAAGTGAACGATACCGTCCG
TTCTTTCCTTGTAGGGTTTTCAATCGTGGGGTTGAGTAGTGCCACACAGCATAAAATTAGCTTGGTTTCA
TGCTCCGTTAAGTCATAGCGACTAATCGCTAGTTCATTTGCTTTGAAAACAACTAATTCAGACATACATC
TCAATTGGTCTAGGTGATTTTAATCACTATACCAATTGAGATGGGCTAGTCAATGATAATTACTAGTCCT
TTTCCTTTGAGTTGTGGGTATCTGTAAATTCTGCTAGACCTTTGCTGGAAAACTTGTAAATTCTGCTAGA
CCCTCTGTAAATTCCGCTAGACCTTTGTGTGTTTTTTTTGTTTATATTCAAGTGGTTATAATTTATAGAA
TAAAGAAAGAATAAAAAAAGATAAAAAGAATAGATCCCAGCCCTGTGTATAACTCACTACTTTAGTCAGT
TCCGCAGTATTACAAAAGGATGTCGCAAACGCTGTTTGCTCCTCTACAAAACAGACCTTAAAACCCTAAA
GGCTTAAGTAGCACCCTCGCAAGCTCGGGCAAATCGCTGAATATTCCTTTTGTCTCCGACCATCAGGCAC
CTGAGTCGCTGTCTTTTTCGTGACATTCAGTTCGCTGCGCTCACGGCTCTGGCAGTGAATGGGGGTAAAT
GGCACTACAGGCGCCTTTTATGGATTCATGCAAGGAAACTACCCATAATACAAGAAAAGCCCGTCACGGG
CTTCTCAGGGCGTTTTATGGCGGGTCTGCTATGTGGTGCTATCTGACTTTTTGCTGTTCAGCAGTTCCTG
CCCTCTGATTTTCCAGTCTGACCACTTCGGATTATCCCGTGACAGGTCATTCAGACTGGCTAATGCACCC
AGTAAGGCAGCGGTATCATCAACAGGCTTACCCGTCTTACTGTCCCTAGTGCTTGGATTCTCACCAATAA
AAAACGCCCGGCGGCAACCGAGCGTTCTGAACAAATCCAGATGGAGTTCTGAGGTCATTACTGGATCTAT
CAACAGGAGTCCAAGCGAGCTCTCGAACCCCAGAGTCCCGCTCAGAAGAACTCGTCAAGAAGGCGATAGA
AGGCGATGCGCTGCGAATCGGGAGCGGCGATACCGTAAAGCACGAGGAAGCGGTCAGCCCATTCGCCGCC
AAGCTCTTCAGCAATATCACGGGTAGCCAACGCTATGTCCTGATAGCGGTCCGCCACACCCAGCCGGCCA
CAGTCGATGAATCCAGAAAAGCGGCCATTTTCCACCATGATATTCGGCAAGCAGGCATCGCCATGGGTCA
CGACGAGATCCTCGCCGTCGGGCATGCGCGCCTTGAGCCTGGCGAACAGTTCGGCTGGCGCGAGCCCCTG
ATGCTCTTCGTCCAGATCATCCTGATCGACAAGACCGGCTTCCATCCGAGTACGTGCTCGCTCGATGCGA
TGTTTCGCTTGGTGGTCGAATGGGCAGGTAGCCGGATCAAGCGTATGCAGCCGCCGCATTGCATCAGCCA
TGATGGATACTTTCTCGGCAGGAGCAAGGTGAGATGACAGGAGATCCTGCCCCGGCACTTCGCCCAATAG
CAGCCAGTCCCTTCCCGCTTCAGTGACAACGTCGAGCACAGCTGCGCAAGGAACGCCCGTCGTGGCCAGC
CACGATAGCCGCGCTGCCTCGTCCTGCAGTTCATTCAGGGCACCGGACAGGTCGGTCTTGACAAAAAGAA
CCGGGCGCCCCTGCGCTGACAGCCGGAACACGGCGGCATCAGAGCAGCCGATTGTCTGTTGTGCCCAGTC
ATAGCCGAATAGCCTCTCCACCCAAGCGGCCGGAGAACCTGCGTGCAATCCATCTTGTTCAATCATGCGA
AACGATCCTCATCCTGTCTCTTGATCAGATCTTGATCCCCTGCGCCATCAGATCCTTGGCGGCAAGAAAG
CCATCCAGTTTACTTTGCAGGGCTTCCCAACCTTACCAGAGGGCGCCCCAGCTGGCAATTCCGACGTCTA
AGAAACCATTATTATCATGACATTAACCTATAAAAATAGGCGTATCACGAGGCCCTT
Features (pLannotate 1.2.2; 8 found; start..end, strand, type, name):
    116..829     +  CDS            Superfolder GFP: Superfolder GFP is a basic (constitutively fluorescent) green fluorescent protein published in 2005, derived from Aequorea victoria. It is reported to be a very rapidly-maturing weak dimer.
    843..861     +  misc_feature   MCS (fragment): pUC18/19 multiple cloning site
    874..960     +  terminator     rrnB T1 terminator: Escherichia coli rrnB; transcription terminator T1 from the E. coli rrnB gene
   1495..2445    -  CDS            Rep101: RepA protein needed for replication with the pSC101 origin; rep101
   2493..2715    -  rep_origin     pSC101 ori: low-copy replication origin that requires the Rep101 protein
   3207..3301    -  terminator     lambda t0 terminator: transcription terminator from phage lambda
   3335..4126    -  CDS            neo: KKA2_KLEPN - Also known as kan, nptII. Experimental evidence at protein level: Swiss-Prot protein existence level 1. Resistance to kanamycin, neomycin, paromomycin, ribostamycin, butirosin and gentamicin B. From Klebsiella pneumoniae.
   4158..4277    -  CDS            tnpA (fragment): TN5P_ECOLX - Also known as tnp. Experimental evidence at protein level: Swiss-Prot protein existence level 1. Mediates transposition of transposon Tn5 by a 'cut and paste' mechanism. First, the monomeric transposase binds the 19 bp inverted DNA repeats flanking the transposon. Then, dimerization of the DNA- bound transposase creates a synaptic DNA complex. After nicking of the first DNA strand, excision of the transposon proceeds through a series of intermediates. The transposase then mediates the insertion of the transposon at a new site by strand transfer. The activity of the wild- type tran
