[The description below was written by a language model from this plasmid's Addgene catalogue record and pLannotate feature annotations shown in this document.]
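Description:
pVRb26_up601 is a 4,327 bp low-copy bacterial reporter plasmid built on the pVRb backbone for synthetic biology work in Escherichia coli. It replicates from the pSC101 origin, which depends on the plasmid-encoded Rep101 (RepA) protein and accounts for the low copy number. It is selected with kanamycin through the neo/nptII aminoglycoside phosphotransferase gene. That marker is followed by a phage lambda t0 terminator. A short annotated fragment of the Tn5 transposase lies next to it and is most likely a remnant of the Tn5 origin of the resistance cassette rather than a functional element.

The payload is a single reporter cassette. Superfolder GFP, a rapidly maturing and constitutively fluorescent Aequorea victoria derivative, is placed under the promoter recorded as Pecf26_up601. It is followed by a small remnant of a pUC-type multiple cloning site and the rrnB T1 transcription terminator. The promoter itself was not picked up in the automated feature table, but presumably occupies the short region upstream of the sfGFP coding sequence. Its name, together with the associated publication on sigma factors, anti-sigmas and their promoters, indicates a promoter recognised by an extracytoplasmic function (ECF) sigma factor designated number 26. The record does not state the source organism of that sigma factor or promoter.

No sigma factor is encoded on this plasmid, so fluorescence should depend on a cognate sigma supplied from another construct. The plasmid therefore serves as a readout for measuring promoter activation, testing crosstalk between sigma/promoter pairs, and building orthogonal genetic switches.
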