Addgene plasmid #49718: pVRb26_up601
Depositing lab: Christopher Voigt. Depositing organization: University of California, San Francisco (UCSF). Publication: Design of orthogonal genetic switches based on a crosstalk map of sigmas, anti-sigmas, and promoters. Rhodius VA, Segall-Shapiro TH, Sharon BD, Ghodasara A, Orlova E, Tabakh H, Burkhardt DH, Clancy K, Peterson TC, Gross CA, Voigt CA. Mol Syst Biol. 2013 Oct 29;9:702. doi: 10.1038/msb.2013.58. PubMed 24169405.
Backbone
  Vector backbone: pVRb
  Vector type: Bacterial Expression, Synthetic Biology
Growth in bacteria
  Bacterial resistance: Kanamycin, 50 μg/mL
  Growth temperature: 37°C
  Growth strain: DH10B
  Copy number: Low Copy
Gene/Insert
  Gene/Insert name: sfgfp
  Species: Aequorea victoria
  Promoter: Pecf26_up601
  Cloning method: Ligation Independent Cloning
  Sequencing primers: 5′ tggcaattccgacgtctaag; 3′ cgttcaccgacaaacaacag
Terms and licenses: Academic/Nonprofit Terms; Industry Terms: Not Available to Industry
How to cite: pVRb26_up601 was a gift from Christopher Voigt (Addgene plasmid # 49718 ; http://n2t.net/addgene:49718 ; RRID:Addgene_49718)
