>Addgene plasmid #49718 | pVRb26_up601 | depositor partial sequence | sequence record 74114 | pECF promoter
CAGTACAAAATTTTTTAGATGCGTTTGGAATAACCGGTCGCCTCCATCCGTTTACATACCGAATCCCGGC
AGCGCCGGCC
