>Addgene plasmid #49718 | pVRb26_up601 | depositor partial sequence | sequence record 74115 | pVRb backbone
GGATCCTGTCAATTTCCGCGATAGAGGAGGTAAAGATGAGCAAAGGAGAAGAACTTTTCACTGGAGTTGT
CCCAATTCTTGTTGAATTAGATGGTGATGTTAATGGGCACAAATTTTCTGTCCGTGGAGAGGGTGAAGGT
GATGCTACAAACGGAAAACTCACCCTTAAATTTATTTGCACTACTGGAAAACTACCTGTTCCGTGGCCAA
CACTTGTCACTACTCTGACCTATGGTGTTCAATGCTTTTCCCGTTATCCGGATCACATGAAACGGCATGA
CTTTTTCAAGAGTGCCATGCCCGAAGGTTATGTACAGGAACGCACTATATCTTTCAAAGATGACGGGACC
TACAAGACGCGTGCTGAAGTCAAGTTTGAAGGTGATACCCTTGTTAATCGTATCGAGTTAAAGGGTATTG
ATTTTAAAGAAGATGGAAACATTCTTGGACACAAACTCGAGTACAACTTTAACTCACACAATGTATACAT
CACGGCAGACAAACAAAAGAATGGAATCAAAGCTAACTTCAAAATTCGCCACAACGTTGAAGATGGTTCC
GTTCAACTAGCAGACCATTATCAACAAAATACTCCAATTGGCGATGGCCCTGTCCTTTTACCAGACAACC
ATTACCTGTCGACACAATCTGTCCTTTCGAAAGATCCCAACGAAAAGCGTGACCACATGGTCCTTCTTGA
GTTTGTAACTGCTGCTGGGATTACACATGGCATGGATGAGCTCTACAAATAATAAATGTCCAGACCTGCA
GGCATGCAAGCCTCTAGAGGCATCAAATAAAACGAAAGGCTCAGTCGAAAGACTGGGCCTTTCGTTTTAT
CTGTTGTTTGTCGGTGAACGCTCTCCTGAGTAGGACAAATCCGCCGCCCTAGACCTAGGGTACGGGTTTT
GCTGCCCGCAAACGGGCTGTTCTGGTGTTGCTAGTTTGTTATCAGAATCGCAGATCCGGCTTCAGGTTTG
CCGGCTGAAAGCGCTATTTCTTCCAGAATTGCCATGATTTTTTCCCCACGGGAGGCGTCACTGGCTCCCG
TGTTGTCGGCAGCTTTGATTCGATAAGCAGCATCGCCTGTTTCAGGCTGTCTATGTGTGACTGTTGAGCT
GTAACAAGTTGTCTCAGGTGTTCAATTTCATGTTCTAGTTGCTTTGTTTTACTGGTTTCACCTGTTCTAT
TAGGTGTTACATGCTGTTCATCTGTTACATTGTCGATCTGTTCATGGTGAACAGCTTTAAATGCACCAAA
AACTCGTAAAAGCTCTGATGTATCTATCTTTTTTACACCGTTTTCATCTGTGCATATGGACAGTTTTCCC
TTTGATATCTAACGGTGAACAGTTGTTCTACTTTTGTTTGTTAGTCTTGATGCTTCACTGATAGATACAA
GAGCCATAAGAACCTCAGATCCTTCCGTATTTAGCCAGTATGTTCTCTAGTGTGGTTCGTTGTTTTTGCG
TGAGCCATGAGAACGAACCATTGAGATCATGCTTACTTTGCATGTCACTCAAAAATTTTGCCTCAAAACT
GGTGAGCTGAATTTTTGCAGTTAAAGCATCGTGTAGTGTTTTTCTTAGTCCGTTACGTAGGTAGGAATCT
GATGTAATGGTTGTTGGTATTTTGTCACCATTCATTTTTATCTGGTTGTTCTCAAGTTCGGTTACGAGAT
CCATTTGTCTATCTAGTTCAACTTGGAAAATCAACGTATCAGTCGGGCGGCCTCGCTTATCAACCACCAA
TTTCATATTGCTGTAAGTGTTTAAATCTTTACTTATTGGTTTCAAAACCCATTGGTTAAGCCTTTTAAAC
TCATGGTAGTTATTTTCAAGCATTAACATGAACTTAAATTCATCAAGGCTAATCTCTATATTTGCCTTGT
GAGTTTTCTTTTGTGTTAGTTCTTTTAATAACCACTCATAAATCCTCATAGAGTATTTGTTTTCAAAAGA
CTTAACATGTTCCAGATTATATTTTATGAATTTTTTTAACTGGAAAAGATAAGGCAATATCTCTTCACTA
AAAACTAATTCTAATTTTTCGCTTGAGAACTTGGCATAGTTTGTCCACTGGAAAATCTCAAAGCCTTTAA
CCAAAGGATTCCTGATTTCCACAGTTCTCGTCATCAGCTCTCTGGTTGCTTTAGCTAATACACCATAAGC
ATTTTCCCTACTGATGTTCATCATCTGAGCGTATTGGTTATAAGTGAACGATACCGTCCGTTCTTTCCTT
GTAGGGTTTTCAATCGTGGGGTTGAGTAGTGCCACACAGCATAAAATTAGCTTGGTTTCATGCTCCGTTA
AGTCATAGCGACTAATCGCTAGTTCATTTGCTTTGAAAACAACTAATTCAGACATACATCTCAATTGGTC
TAGGTGATTTTAATCACTATACCAATTGAGATGGGCTAGTCAATGATAATTACTAGTCCTTTTCCTTTGA
GTTGTGGGTATCTGTAAATTCTGCTAGACCTTTGCTGGAAAACTTGTAAATTCTGCTAGACCCTCTGTAA
ATTCCGCTAGACCTTTGTGTGTTTTTTTTGTTTATATTCAAGTGGTTATAATTTATAGAATAAAGAAAGA
ATAAAAAAAGATAAAAAGAATAGATCCCAGCCCTGTGTATAACTCACTACTTTAGTCAGTTCCGCAGTAT
TACAAAAGGATGTCGCAAACGCTGTTTGCTCCTCTACAAAACAGACCTTAAAACCCTAAAGGCTTAAGTA
GCACCCTCGCAAGCTCGGGCAAATCGCTGAATATTCCTTTTGTCTCCGACCATCAGGCACCTGAGTCGCT
GTCTTTTTCGTGACATTCAGTTCGCTGCGCTCACGGCTCTGGCAGTGAATGGGGGTAAATGGCACTACAG
GCGCCTTTTATGGATTCATGCAAGGAAACTACCCATAATACAAGAAAAGCCCGTCACGGGCTTCTCAGGG
CGTTTTATGGCGGGTCTGCTATGTGGTGCTATCTGACTTTTTGCTGTTCAGCAGTTCCTGCCCTCTGATT
TTCCAGTCTGACCACTTCGGATTATCCCGTGACAGGTCATTCAGACTGGCTAATGCACCCAGTAAGGCAG
CGGTATCATCAACAGGCTTACCCGTCTTACTGTCCCTAGTGCTTGGATTCTCACCAATAAAAAACGCCCG
GCGGCAACCGAGCGTTCTGAACAAATCCAGATGGAGTTCTGAGGTCATTACTGGATCTATCAACAGGAGT
CCAAGCGAGCTCTCGAACCCCAGAGTCCCGCTCAGAAGAACTCGTCAAGAAGGCGATAGAAGGCGATGCG
CTGCGAATCGGGAGCGGCGATACCGTAAAGCACGAGGAAGCGGTCAGCCCATTCGCCGCCAAGCTCTTCA
GCAATATCACGGGTAGCCAACGCTATGTCCTGATAGCGGTCCGCCACACCCAGCCGGCCACAGTCGATGA
ATCCAGAAAAGCGGCCATTTTCCACCATGATATTCGGCAAGCAGGCATCGCCATGGGTCACGACGAGATC
CTCGCCGTCGGGCATGCGCGCCTTGAGCCTGGCGAACAGTTCGGCTGGCGCGAGCCCCTGATGCTCTTCG
TCCAGATCATCCTGATCGACAAGACCGGCTTCCATCCGAGTACGTGCTCGCTCGATGCGATGTTTCGCTT
GGTGGTCGAATGGGCAGGTAGCCGGATCAAGCGTATGCAGCCGCCGCATTGCATCAGCCATGATGGATAC
TTTCTCGGCAGGAGCAAGGTGAGATGACAGGAGATCCTGCCCCGGCACTTCGCCCAATAGCAGCCAGTCC
CTTCCCGCTTCAGTGACAACGTCGAGCACAGCTGCGCAAGGAACGCCCGTCGTGGCCAGCCACGATAGCC
GCGCTGCCTCGTCCTGCAGTTCATTCAGGGCACCGGACAGGTCGGTCTTGACAAAAAGAACCGGGCGCCC
CTGCGCTGACAGCCGGAACACGGCGGCATCAGAGCAGCCGATTGTCTGTTGTGCCCAGTCATAGCCGAAT
AGCCTCTCCACCCAAGCGGCCGGAGAACCTGCGTGCAATCCATCTTGTTCAATCATGCGAAACGATCCTC
ATCCTGTCTCTTGATCAGATCTTGATCCCCTGCGCCATCAGATCCTTGGCGGCAAGAAAGCCATCCAGTT
TACTTTGCAGGGCTTCCCAACCTTACCAGAGGGCGCCCCAGCTGGCAATTCCGACGTCTAAGAAACCATT
ATTATCATGACATTAACCTATAAAAATAGGCGTATCACGAGGCCCTT
