>Addgene plasmid #49718 | pVRb26_up601 | addgene partial sequence | sequence record 77107 | psc101-For 5'-GATCAGATCATGATCCCCTGCGCCATCAGATCC-3'
GGCGGCAAGAAAGCCATCCAGTTTACTTTGCAGGGCTTCCCAACCTTACCAGAGGGCGCCCCAGCTGGCA
ATTCCGACGTCTAAGAAACCATTATTATCATGACATTAACCTATAAAAATAGGCGTATCACGAGGCCCTT
CAGTACAAAATTTTTTAGATGCGTTTGGAATAACCGGTCGCCTCCATCCGTTTACATACCGAATCCCGGC
AGCGCCGGCCGGATCCTGTCAATTTCCGCGATAGAGGAGGTAAAGATGAGCAAAGGAGAAGAACTTTTCA
CTGGAGTTGTCCCAATTCTTGTTGAATTAGATGGTGATGTTAATGGGCACAAATTTTCTGTCCGTGGAGA
GGGTGAAGGTGATGCTACAAACGGAAAACTCACCCTTAAATTTATTTGCACTACTGGAAAACTACCTGTT
CCGTGGCCAACACTTGTCACTACTCTGACCTATGGTGTTCAATGCTTTTCCCGTTATCCGGATCACATGA
AACGGCATGACTTTTTCAAGAGTGCCATGCCCGAAGGTTATGTACAGGAACGCACTATATCTTTCAAAGA
TGACGGGACCTACAAGACGCGTGCTGAAGTCAAGTTTGAAGGTGATACCCTTGTTAATCGTATCGAGTTA
AAGGGTATTGATTTTAAAGAAGATGGAAACATTCTTGGACACAAACTCGAGTACAACTTTAACTCACACA
ATGTATACATCACGGCAGACAAACAAAAGAATGGAATCAAAGCTAACTTCAAAATTCGCCACAACGTTGA
AGATGGTTCCGTTCAACTAGCAGACCATTATCAACAAAATACTCCAATTGGCGATGGCCCTGTCCTTTTA
CCAGACAACCATTACCTGTCGACACAATCTGTCCTTTCGAAAGATCCCAACGAAAAGCGTGACCACATGG
TCCTTCTTGAGTTTGTAACTGCTGCTGGGATTACACATGGCATGGATGAGCTCTACAAATAATAAATGTC
CAGACCTGCAGGCATGCAAGC
